>Addgene plasmid #11007 | pYES2.1-TRP1 | depositor full sequence | sequence record 6841 | Author sequence
ACGGATTAGAAGCCGCCGAGCGGGTGACAGCCCTCCGAAGGAAGACTCTCCTCCGTGCGTCCTCGTCTTC
ACCGGTCGCGTTCCTGAAACGCAGATGTGCCTCGCGCCGCACTGCTCCGAACAATAAAGATTCTACAATA
CTAGCTTTTATGGTTATGAAGAGGAAAAATTGGCAGTAACCTGGCCCCACAAACCTTCAAATGAACGAAT
CAAATTAACAACCATAGGATGATAATGCGATTAGTTTTTTAGCCTTATTTCTGGGGTAATTAATCAGCGA
AGCGATGATTTTTGATCTATTAACAGATATATAAATGCAAAAACTGCATAACCACTTTAACTAATACTTT
CAACATTTTCGGTTTGTATTACTTCTTATTCAAATGTAATAAAAGTATCAACAAAAAATTGTTAATATAC
CTCTATACTTTAACGTCAAGGAGAAAAAACCCCGGATCGGACTACTAGCAGCTGTAATACGACTCACTAT
AGGGAATATTAAGCTCGCCCTTATGTCTGTTATTAATTTCACAGGTAGTTCTGGTCCATTGGTGAAAGTT
TGCGGCTTGCAGAGCACAGAGGCCGCAGAATGTGCTCTAGATTCCGATGCTGACTTGCTGGGTATTATAT
GTGTGCCCAATAGAAAGAGAACAATTGACCCGGTTATTGCAAGGAAAATTTCAAGTCTTGTAAAAGCATA
TAAAAATAGTTCAGGCACTCCGAAATACTTGGTTGGCGTGTTTCGTAATCAACCTAAGGAGGATGTTTTG
GCTCTGGTCAATGATTACGGCATTGATATCGTCCAACTGCATGGAGATGAGTCGTGGCAAGAATACCAAG
AGTTCCTCGGTTTGCCAGTTATTAAAAGACTCGTATTTCCAAAAGACTGCAACATACTACTCAGTGCAGC
TTCACAGAAACCTCATTCGTTTATTCCCTTGTTTGATTCAGAAGCAGGTGGGACAGGTGAACTTTTGGAT
TGGAACTCGATTTCTGACTGGGTTGGAAGGCAAGAGAGCCCCGAAAGCTTACATTTTATGTTAGCTGGTG
GACTGACGCCAGAAAATGTTGGTGATGCGCTTAGATTAAATGGCGTTATTGGTGTTGATGTAAGCGGAGG
TGTGGAGACAAATGGTGTAAAAGACTCTAACAAAATAGCAAATTTCGTCAAAAATGCTAAGAAAAAGGGC
GAGCTTCGAGGTCACCCATTCGAAGGTAAGCCTATCCCTAACCCTCTCCTCGGTCTCGATTCTACGCGTA
CCGGTCATCATCACCATCACCATTGAGTTTCTAGAGGGCCGCATCATGTAATTAGTTATGTCACGCTTAC
ATTCACGCCCTCCCCCCACATCCGCTCTAACCGAAAAGGAAGGAGTTAGACAACCTGAAGTCTAGGTCCC
TATTTATTTTTTTATAGTTATGTTAGTATTAAGAACGTTATTTATATTTCAAATTTTTCTTTTTTTTCTG
TACAGACGCGTGTACGCATGTAACATTATACTGAAAACCTTGCTTGAGAAGGTTTTGGGACGCTCGAAGG
CTTTAATTTGCAAGCTGCGGCCCTGCATTAATGAATCGGCCAACGCGCGGGGAGAGGCGGTTTGCGTATT
GGGCGCTCTTCCGCTTCCTCGCTCACTGACTCGCTGCGCTCGGTCGTTCGGCTGCGGCGAGCGGTATCAG
CTCACTCAAAGGCGGTAATACGGTTATCCACAGAATCAGGGGATAACGCAGGAAAGAACATGTGAGCAAA
AGGCCAGCAAAAGCCCAGGAACCGTAAAAAGGCCGCGTTGCTGGCGTTTTTCCATAGGCTCCGCCCCCCT
GACGAGCATCACAAAAATCGACGCTCAAGTCAGAGGTGGCGAAACCCGACAGGACTATAAAGATACCAGG
CGTTTCCCCCTGGAAGCTCCCTCGTGCGCTCTCCTGTTCCGACCCTGCCGCTTACCGGATACCTGTCCGC
CTTTCTCCCTTCGGGAAGCGTGGCGCTTTCTCATAGCTCACGCTGTAGGTATCTCAGTTCGGTGTAGGTC
GTTCGCTCCAAGCTGGGCTGTGTGCACGAACCCCCCGTTCAGCCCGACCGCTGCGCCTTATCCGGTAACT
ATCGTCTTGAGTCCAACCCGGTAAGACACGACTTATCGCCACTGGCAGCAGCCACTGGTAACAGGATTAG
CAGAGCGAGGTATGTAGGCGGTGCTACAGAGTTCTTGAAGTGGTGGCCTAACTACGGCTACACTAGAAGG
ACAGTATTTGGTATCTGCGCTCTGCTGAAGCCAGTTACCTTCGGAAAAAGAGTTGGTAGCTCTTGATCCG
GCAAACAAACCACCGCTGGTAGCGGTGGTTTTTTTGTTTGCAAGCAGCAGATTACGCGCAGAAAAAAAGG
ATCTCAAGAAGATCCTTTGATCTTTTCTACGGGGTCTGACGCTCAGTGGAACGAAAACTCACGTTAAGGG
ATTTTGGTCATGAGATTATCAAAAAGGATCTTCACCTAGATCCTTTTAAATTAAAAATGAAGTTTTAAAT
CAATCTAAAGTATATATGAGTAAACTTGGTCTGACAGTTACCAATGCTTAATCAGTGAGGCACCTATCTC
AGCGATCTGTCTATTTCGTTCATCCATAGTTGCCTGACTCCCCGTCGTGTAGATAACTACGATACGGGAG
CGCTTACCATCTGGCCCCAGTGCTGCAATGATACCGCGAGACCCACGCTCACCGGCTCCAGATTTATCAG
CAATAAACCAGCCAGCCGGAAGGGCCGAGCGCAGAAGTGGTCCTGCAACTTTATCCGCCTCCATTCAGTC
TATTAATTGTTGCCGGGAAGCTAGAGTAAGTAGTTCGCCAGTTAATAGTTTGCGCAACGTTGTTGGCATT
GCTACAGGCATCGTGGTGTCACTCTCGTCGTTTGGTATGGCTTCATTCAGCTCCGGTTCCCAACGATCAA
GGCGAGTTACATGATCCCCCATGTTGTGCAAAAAAGCGGTTAGCTCCTTCGGTCCTCCGATCGTTGTCAG
AAGTAAGTTGGCCGCAGTGTTATCACTCATGGTTATGGCAGCACTGCATAATTCTCTTACTGTCATGCCA
TCCGTAAGATGCTTTTCTGTGACTGGTGAGTACTCAACCAAGTCATTCTGAGAATAGTGTATGCGGCGAC
CGAGTTGCTCTTGCCCGGCGTCAATACGGGATAATAGTGTATCACATAGCAGAACTTTAAAAGTGCTCAT
CATTGGAAAACGTTCTTCGGGGCGAAAACTCTCAAGGATCTTACCGCTGTTGAGATCCAGTTCGATGTAA
CCCACTCGTGCACCCAACTGATCTTCAGCATCTTTTACTTTCACCAGCGTTTCTGGGTGAGCAAAAACAG
GAAGGCAAAATGCCGCAAAAAAGGGAATAAGGGCGACACGGAAATGTTGAATACTCATACTCTTCCTTTT
TCAATGGGTAATAACTGATATAATTAAATTGAAGCTCTAATTTGTGAGTTTAGTATACATGCATTTACTT
ATAATACAGTTTTTTAGTTTTGCTGGCCGCATCTTCTCAAATATGCTTCCCAGCCTGCTTTTCTGTAACG
TTCACCCTCTACCTTAGCATCCCTTCCCTTTGCAAATAGTCCTCTTCCAACAATAATAATGTCAGATCCT
GTAGAGACCACATCATCCACGGTTCTATACTGTTGACCCAATGCGTCTCCCTTGTCATCTAAACCCACAC
CGGGTGTCATAATCAACCAATCGTAACCTTCATCTCTTCCACCCATGTCTCTTTGAGCAATAAAGCCGAT
AACAAAATCTTTGTCGCTCTTCGCAATGTCAACAGTACCCTTAGTATATTCTCCAGTAGATAGGGAGCCC
TTGCATGACAATTCTGCTAACATCAAAAGGCCTCTAGGTTCCTTTGTTACTTCTTCTGCCGCCTGCTTCA
AACCGCTAACAATACCTGGGCCCACCACACCGTGTGCATTCGTAATGTCTGCCCATTCTGCTATTCTGTA
TACACCCGCAGAGTACTGCAATTTGACTGTATTACCAATGTCAGCAAATTTTCTGTCTTCGAAGAGTAAA
AAATTGTACTTGGCGGATAATGCCTTTAGCGGCTTAACTGTGCCCTCCATGGAAAAATCAGTCAAGATAT
CCACATGTGTTTTTAGTAAACAAATTTTGGGACCTAATGCTTCAACTAACTCCAGTAATTCCTTGGTGGT
ACGAACATCCAATGAAGCACACAAGTTTGTTTGCTTTTCGTGCATGATATTAAATAGCTTGGCAGCAACA
GGACTAGGATGAGTAGCAGCACGTTCCTTATATGTAGCTTTCGACATGATTTATCTTCGTTTCCTGCAGG
TTTTTGTTCTGTGCAGTTGGGTTAAGAATACTGGGCAATTTCATGTTTCTTCAACACTACATATGCGTAT
ATATACCAATCTAAGTCTGTGCTCCTTCCTTCGTTCTTCCTTCTGTTCGGAGATTACCGAATCAAAAAAA
TTTCAAAGAAACCGAAATCAAAAAAAAGAATAAAAAAAAAATGATGAATTGAATTGAAAAGCTAGCTTAT
CGATGATAAGCTGTCAAAGATGAGAATTAATTCCACGGACTATAGACTATACTAGATACTCCGTCTACTG
TACGATACACTTCCGCTCAGGTCCTTGTCCTTTAACGAGGCCTTACCACTCTTTTGTTACTCTATTGATC
CAGCTCAGCAAAGGCAGTGTGATCTAAGATTCTATCTTCGCGATGTAGTAAAACTAGCTAGACCGAGAAA
GAGACTAGAAATGCAAAAGGCACTTCTACAATGGCTGCCATCATTATTATCCGATGTGACGCTGCAGCTT
CTCAATGATATTCGAATACGCTTTGAGGAGATACAGCCTAATATCCGACAAACTGTTTTACAGATTTACG
ATCGTACTTGTTACCCATCATTGAATTTTGAACATCCGAACCTGGGAGTTTTCCCTGAAACAGATAGTAT
ATTTGAACCTGTATAATAATATATAGTCTAGCGCTTTACGGAAGACAATGTATGTATTTCGGTTCCTGGA
GAAACTATTGCATCTATTGCATAGGTAATCTTGCACGTCGCATCCCCGGTTCATTTTCTGCGTTTCCATC
TTGCACTTCAATAGCATATCTTTGTTAACGAAGCATCTGTGCTTCATTTTGTAGAACAAAAATGCAACGC
GAGAGCGCTAATTTTTCAAACAAAGAATCTGAGCTGCATTTTTACAGAACAGAAATGCAACGCGAAAGCG
CTATTTTACCAACGAAGAATCTGTGCTTCATTTTTGTAAAACAAAAATGCAACGCGACGAGAGCGCTAAT
TTTTCAAACAAAGAATCTGAGCTGCATTTTTACAGAACAGAAATGCAACGCGAGAGCGCTATTTTACCAA
CAAAGAATCTATACTTCTTTTTTGTTCTACAAAAATGCATCCCGAGAGCGCTATTTTTCTAACAAAGCAT
CTTAGATTACTTTTTTTCTCCTTTGTGCGCTCTATAATGCAGTCTCTTGATAACTTTTTGCACTGTAGGT
CCGTTAAGGTTAGAAGAAGGCTACTTTGGTGTCTATTTTCTCTTCCATAAAAAAAGCCTGACTCCACTTC
CCGCGTTTACTGATTACTAGCGAAGCTGCGGGTGCATTTTTTCAAGATAAAGGCATCCCCGATTATATTC
TATACCGATGTGGATTGCGCATACTTTGTGAACAGAAAGTGATAGCGTTGATGATTCTTCATTGGTCAGA
AAATTATGAACGGTTTCTTCTATTTTGTCTCTATATACTACGTATAGGAAATGTTTACATTTTCGTATTG
TTTTCGATTCACTCTATGAATAGTTCTTACTACAATTTTTTTGTCTAAAGAGTAATACTAGAGATAAACA
TAAAAAATGTAGAGGTCGAGTTTAGATGCAAGTTCAAGGAGCGAAAGGTGGATGGGTAGGTTATATAGGG
ATATAGCACAGAGATATATAGCAAAGAGATACTTTTGAGCAATGTTTGTGGAAGCGGTATTCGCAATGGG
AAGCTCC
[37 nt withheld, positions 6028-6064]
A
[37 nt withheld, positions 6066-6102]
ATTTTGTTAAAATTCGCGTTAAATTTTTGTTAAATCAGCTCATTTTTTAACGAATAGCCCGAAATCGGCA
AAATCCCTTATAAATCAAAAGAATAGACCGAGATAGGGTTGAGTGTTGTTCCAGTTTCCAACAAGAGTCC
ACTATTAAAGAACGTGGACTCCAACGTCAAAGGGCGAAAAAGG
[39 nt withheld, positions 6286-6324]
T
[35 nt withheld, positions 6326-6360]
GTAAATCGGAAGGGTAAACGGATGCCCCCATTTAGAGCTTGACGGGGAAAGCCGGCG
[41 nt withheld, positions 6418-6458]
GGCTAGGGCGGTGGGAAGTGTAGGGGTCACGCTGGGCGTAACCACCACACCCGCCGCGCTTAATGGGGCG
CTACAGGGCGCGTGGGGATGATCCACTAGT
Features (pLannotate 1.2.2; 14 found; start..end, strand, type, name):
      2..443     +  promoter       GAL1 promoter: S. cerevisiae GAL1; inducible promoter, regulated by Gal4
    475..493     +  promoter       T7 promoter: promoter for bacteriophage T7 RNA polymerase
    513..1184    +  CDS            TRP1: TRPF_YEAST - Experimental evidence at protein level: Swiss-Prot protein existence level 1. From Saccharomyces cerevisiae (strain ATCC 204508 / S288c) (Baker's yeast).
   1215..1256    +  CDS            V5 tag: epitope tag from simian virus 5
   1304..1551    +  terminator     CYC1 terminator: S. cerevisiae CYC1; transcription terminator for CYC1
   1563..1616    -  CDS            lacI (fragment): lac repressor; lacI; The lac repressor binds to the lac operator to inhibit transcription in E. coli. This inhibition can be relieved by adding lactose or isopropyl-β-D-thiogalactopyranoside (IPTG).
   1799..2387    -  rep_origin     ori: high-copy-number ColE1/pMB1/pBR322/pUC origin of replication
   2558..3418    -  CDS            AmpR: β-lactamase; bla; confers resistance to ampicillin, carbenicillin, and related antibiotics
   3419..3435    -  promoter       AmpR promoter (fragment): bla
   3514..4317    -  CDS            URA3: orotidine-5'-phosphate decarboxylase, required for uracil biosynthesis; S. cerevisiae URA3; yeast auxotrophic marker, counterselectable with 5-fluoroorotic acid (5-FOA)
   4318..4533    -  promoter       URA3 promoter: S. cerevisiae URA3
   4558..4983    +  CDS            RAF1 (fragment): RAF_YEAST - Experimental evidence at transcript level: Swiss-Prot protein existence level 2. Antagonizes transcriptional repression of recombinase FLP by REP1-REP2. May play a role in plasmid partitioning. From Saccharomyces cerevisiae (strain ATCC 204508 / S288c) (Baker's yeast).
   5137..6017    -  rep_origin     2μ ori: yeast 2μ plasmid origin of replication
   6086..6541    -  rep_origin     f1 ori (sequence partly withheld): f1 bacteriophage origin of replication; arrow indicates direction of (+) strand synthesis
