[The description below was written by a language model from this plasmid's Addgene catalogue record and pLannotate feature annotations shown in this document.]
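Description:
pYES2.1-TRP1 is an E. coli/yeast shuttle expression plasmid built on the Invitrogen pYES2.1/V5-His-TOPO backbone, carrying the Saccharomyces cerevisiae TRP1 open reading frame (YDR007W, 672 bp) inserted by TOPO cloning. In bacteria it is maintained at high copy from a ColE1/pUC-type origin and selected with ampicillin through the β-lactamase gene. An f1 origin is also present, which allows single-stranded DNA production. In yeast it replicates episomally from the 2μ origin (an adjacent fragment of the 2μ plasmid RAF1 gene comes with this region) and is selected by uracil prototrophy through URA3 under its own promoter, a marker that can also be counterselected with 5-FOA. The short lacI fragment in the annotation appears to be a backbone remnant rather than a functional element.

The expression cassette places TRP1 downstream of the GAL1 promoter, which is regulated by Gal4 and induced by galactose, and upstream of the CYC1 transcription terminator. A T7 promoter lies between the GAL1 promoter and the ORF and also serves as the sequencing primer site. The TRP1 ORF was cloned without its stop codon so that translation continues into the backbone-encoded C-terminal V5 epitope and His6 tags. The feature table annotates the V5 tag but not the His6 tag, which is recorded only in the catalogue fields. The resulting fusion can be detected with anti-V5 reagents or purified by metal affinity. The record does not state a specific application, but the design suits galactose-inducible expression of tagged Trp1 protein in ura3 yeast strains.
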