Addgene plasmid #11007: pYES2.1-TRP1
Depositing lab: Francisco Malagon. Depositing organization: National Cancer Institute (NCI).
Backbone
  Vector backbone: pYES2.1/V5-His-TOPO
  Backbone manufacturer: Invitrogen
  Backbone size w/o insert (bp): 5886
  Vector type: Bacterial Expression, Yeast Expression
  Selectable markers: URA3
Growth in bacteria
  Bacterial resistance: Ampicillin, 100 μg/mL
  Growth temperature: 37°C
  Growth strain: DH5alpha
  Copy number: High Copy
Gene/Insert
  Gene/Insert name: TRP1
  Species: S. cerevisiae (budding yeast)
  Insert size (bp): 672
  Mutation: ORF-TRP1 without stop codon
  Entrez Gene: TRP1 (a.k.a. YDR007W)
  Tag / fusion protein: his6 (C terminal on backbone); V5 (C terminal on backbone)
  Cloning method: TOPO Cloning
  Sequencing primers: 5′ T7
Terms and licenses: Academic/Nonprofit Terms; Industry Terms: Not Available to Industry
How to cite: pYES2.1-TRP1 was a gift from Francisco Malagon (Addgene plasmid # 11007 ; http://n2t.net/addgene:11007 ; RRID:Addgene_11007)
