>Addgene plasmid #11007 | pYES2.1-TRP1 | addgene partial sequence | sequence record 17970 | T7 5'-TAATACGACTCACTATAGGG-3'
GTTATTATTTCACAGGTAGTTCTGGTCCATTGGTGAAAGTTTGCGGCTTGCAGAGCACAGAGGCCGCAGA
ATGTGCTCTAGATTCCGATGCTGACTTGCTGGGTATTATATGTGTGCCCAATAGAAAGAGAACAATTGAC
CCGGTTATTGCAAGGAAAATTTCAAGTCTTGTAAAAGCATATAAAAATAGTTCAGGCACTCCGAAATACT
TGGTTGGCGTGTTTCGTAATCAACCTAAGGAGGATGTTTTGGCTCTGGTCAATGATTACGGCATTGATAT
CGTCCAACTGCATGGAGATGAGTCGTGGCAAGAATACCAAGAGTTCCTCGGTTTGCCAGTTATTAAAAGA
CTCGTATTTCCAAAAGACTGCAACATACTACTCAGTGCAGCTTCACAGAAACCTCATTCGTTTATTCCCT
TGTTTGATTCAGAAGCAGGTGGGACAGGTGAACTTTTGGATTGGAACTCGATTTCTGACTGGGTTGGAAG
GCAAGAGAGCCCCGAAAGCTTACATTTTATGTTAGCTGGTGGACTGACGCCAGAAAATGTTGGTGATGCG
CTTAGATTAAATGGCGTTATTGGTGTTGATGTAAGCGGAGGTGTGGAGACAAATGGTGTAAAAGACTCTA
ACAAAATAGCAAATTTCGTCAAAAATGCTAAGAAAAAGGGCGAGCTTCGAGGTCACCCATTCGAAGGTAA
GCCTATCCCTAACCCTCTCCTCGGTCTCGATTCTACGCGTACCGGTCATCATCACCATCACCATTGAGTT
TCTAGAGGGCCGCATCATGTAATTAGTTATGTCACGCTTACA
